>Addgene plasmid #41949 | pDZ138 | addgene partial sequence | sequence record 62780 | pBABE5 5'-CTTTATCCAGCCCTCAC-3'
CAAGTTTGTACAAAAAAGCAGGCTCCGCGGCCGCCCCCTTCACCATGACTGCGGAGCTGCAGCAGGACGA
CGCGGCCGGCGCGGCAGACGGCCACGGCTCGAGCTGCCAAATGCTGTTAAATCAACTGAGAGAAATCACA
GGCATTCAGGACCCTTCCTTTCTCCATGAAGCTCTGAAGGCCAGTAATGGTGACATTACTCAGGCAGTCA
GCCTTCTCACTGATGAGAGAGTTAAGGAGCCCAGTCAAGACACTGTTGCTACAGAACCATCTGAAGTAGA
GGGGAGTGCTGCCAACAAGGAAGTATTAGCAAAAGTTATAGACCTTACTCATGATAACAAAGATGATCTT
CAGGCTGCCATTGCTTTGAGTCTACTGGAGTCTCCCAAAATTCAAGCTGATGGAAGAGATCTTAACAGGA
TGCATGAAGCAACCTCTGCAGAAACTAAACGCTCAAAGAGAAAACGCTGTGAAGTCTGGGGAGAAAACCC
CAATCCCAATGACTGGAGGAGAGTTGATGGTTGGCCAGTTGGGCTGAAAAATGTTGGCAATACAGCTTGG
TTTAGTGCTGTTATTCAGTCTCTCTTTCAATTGCCTGAATTTCGAAGACTTGTTCTCAGTTATAGTCTGC
CACAAAATGTACTTGAAAATTGTCGAAGTCATACAGAAAAGAGAAATATCATGTTTATGCAAGAGCTTCA
GTATTTGTTTGCTCTAATGATGGGATCAAATAGAAAATT
