[The description below was written by a language model from this plasmid's Addgene catalogue record.]
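Description:
pDZ138 is a retroviral mammalian expression plasmid built on a Gateway-adapted pBABE backbone (pBABE-Gateway). It carries the human ubiquitin specific peptidase 28 (USP28) coding sequence, introduced by Gateway recombination cloning. pBABE-type vectors are Moloney murine leukemia virus-derived transfer plasmids: the insert sits between viral long terminal repeats alongside a packaging signal, so that transfection into a packaging cell line yields replication-defective virus that stably integrates the cassette into dividing target cells. In bacteria the plasmid is maintained under ampicillin selection. The record does not state its copy number or origin of replication, and no mammalian selection marker is listed.

The insert bears a C171A substitution. USP28 is a cysteine-protease deubiquitinating enzyme, and replacing a cysteine with alanine in such enzymes is the standard way of producing a catalytically inactive form. The record gives only the mutation and does not explicitly describe its functional consequence. The promoter driving USP28 is also not stated. The listed 5′ sequencing primer is a CMV forward primer, which suggests a CMV promoter lies upstream of the insert rather than expression relying on the viral LTR alone, but this is an inference. No epitope tags or reporters are recorded.

The associated publication concerns the role of USP28 in controlling the DNA-damage response. The construct is therefore most plausibly used for stable retroviral expression of the mutant enzyme in mammalian cells, for example as a comparison to wild-type USP28 when testing whether deubiquitinating activity is needed for its function. No feature table or sequence annotation was provided, so the detailed element layout cannot be confirmed here.
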