Addgene plasmid #41949: pDZ138
Depositing lab: Stephen Elledge. Depositing organization: Harvard Medical School. Publication: A role for the deubiquitinating enzyme USP28 in control of the DNA-damage response. Zhang D, Zaugg K, Mak TW, Elledge SJ. Cell. 2006 Aug 11;126(3):529-42. 10.1016/j.cell.2006.06.039 PubMed 16901786.
Backbone
  Vector backbone: pBABE-Gateway
  Vector type: Mammalian Expression, Retroviral
Growth in bacteria
  Bacterial resistance: Ampicillin, 100 μg/mL
  Growth temperature: 37°C
  Growth strain: DH5alpha
  Copy number: Unknown
Gene/Insert
  Gene/Insert name: ubiquitin specific peptidase 28
  Species: H. sapiens (human)
  Mutation: C171A
  Entrez Gene: USP28
  Cloning method: Gateway Cloning
  Sequencing primers: 5′ CMV-F
Terms and licenses: Academic/Nonprofit Terms; Industry Terms: Not Available to Industry
How to cite: pDZ138 was a gift from Stephen Elledge (Addgene plasmid # 41949 ; http://n2t.net/addgene:41949 ; RRID:Addgene_41949)
